Addgene plasmid #137781: HsGRK6[L66A E514A]-sYFP2
Purpose: Visualization of GRK6
Depositing lab: Dorus Gadella. Depositing organization: University of Amsterdam. Publication: Not So Dry After All: DRY Mutants of the AT1A Receptor and H1 Receptor Can Induce G-Protein-Dependent Signaling. Pietraszewska-Bogiel A, Joosen L, Chertkova AO, Goedhart J. ACS Omega. 2020 Feb 3;5(6):2648-2659. doi: 10.1021/acsomega.9b03146. eCollection 2020 Feb 18. PubMed 32095688.
Backbone
  Vector backbone: pEGFP-N1
  Vector type: Mammalian Expression
Growth in bacteria
  Bacterial resistance: Kanamycin, 50 μg/mL
  Growth temperature: 37°C
  Growth strain: DH5alpha
  Copy number: High Copy
Gene/Insert
  Gene/Insert name: Human GRK6[L66A E514A]
  Species: H. sapiens (human)
  Mutation: L66A E514A
  Entrez Gene: GRK6 (a.k.a. GPRK6)
  Promoter: CMV
  Cloning method: Restriction Enzyme; 5′ cloning site Unknown (unknown if destroyed)
Terms and licenses: Academic/Nonprofit Terms; Industry Terms: Not Available to Industry
How to cite: HsGRK6[L66A E514A]-sYFP2 was a gift from Dorus Gadella (Addgene plasmid # 137781 ; http://n2t.net/addgene:137781 ; RRID:Addgene_137781)
