[The description below was written by a language model from this plasmid's Addgene catalogue record and pLannotate feature annotations shown in this document.]
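Description:
HsGRK6[L66A E514A]-sYFP2 is a mammalian expression plasmid built on the pEGFP-N1 backbone, in which the original fluorescent protein has been replaced by the yellow variant sYFP2 (annotated by similarity as mVenus, a monomeric Venus-type YFP). The payload is the human G protein-coupled receptor kinase 6 (GRK6) coding sequence carrying two alanine substitutions, L66A and E514A, placed downstream of the CMV immediate-early enhancer/promoter and fused through a short linker to the N-terminus of the fluorescent protein, so the kinase is tagged at its C-terminus. Transcripts are terminated by the SV40 polyadenylation signal. The record does not explain the functional consequence of the two mutations.

The plasmid is propagated in E. coli at high copy number from a ColE1/pUC-type origin and selected with kanamycin. The same Tn5 aminoglycoside phosphotransferase gene (NeoR/KanR) is driven by a tandem bacterial (bla) promoter and SV40 early promoter and ends in the HSV TK polyadenylation signal, so it can also confer G418 resistance on transfected mammalian cells. An f1 origin is also present, and the small ble, large T antigen and bGH poly(A) fragments appear to be backbone remnants or partial annotation matches rather than functional elements.

Two full sequence records are available, a depositor sequence of 6,398 nt and a sequencing result of 6,432 nt. They share the same feature order but differ slightly in the annotated length of the GRK6 region and the flanking cloning-site fragment. The stated purpose is visualization of GRK6, i.e. fluorescence imaging of the localization of this mutant kinase in mammalian cells, in the context of a study of G protein-coupled receptor signaling.
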