Features (pLannotate 1.2.2; 15 found; start..end, strand, type, name):
     61..364     +  enhancer       CMV enhancer: human cytomegalovirus immediate early enhancer
    365..568     +  promoter       CMV promoter: human cytomegalovirus (CMV) immediate early promoter
    591..650     +  misc_feature   MCS (fragment): multiple cloning site
    651..2327    +  CDS            GRK6: GRK6_HUMAN - Also known as GPRK6. Experimental evidence at protein level: Swiss-Prot protein existence level 1. Specifically phosphorylates the activated forms of G protein- coupled receptors. Such receptor phosphorylation initiates beta- arrestin-mediated receptor desensitization, internalization, and signaling events leading to their desensitization. Seems to be involved in the desensitization of D2-like dopamine receptors in striatum and chemokine receptor CXCR4 which is critical for CXCL12-induced cell chemotaxis (By similarity). Phosphorylates rhodopsin (RHO) (in vitro) and a non G-protei
   2344..3063    +  CDS            mVenus: Venus YFP with monomerizing A206K mutation (Nagai et al., 2002; Kremers et al., 2006) mammalian codon-optimized
   3080..3163    +  CDS            large T antigen (fragment): large T antigen from SV40 (simian virus 40)
   3186..3307    +  polyA_signal   SV40 poly(A) signal: SV40 polyadenylation signal
   3341..3769    -  rep_origin     f1 ori (sequence partly withheld): f1 bacteriophage origin of replication; arrow indicates direction of (+) strand synthesis
   3796..3900    +  promoter       AmpR promoter: bla
   3902..4259    +  promoter       SV40 promoter: SV40 enhancer and early promoter
   4294..5088    +  CDS            NeoR/KanR: aminoglycoside phosphotransferase from Tn5; aph(3')-II (or nptII); confers resistance to neomycin, kanamycin, and G418 (Geneticin®)
   5109..5261    +  CDS            ble (fragment): BLE_KLEPN - Experimental evidence at protein level: Swiss-Prot protein existence level 1. Binding protein with a strong affinity to the bleomycin family of antibiotics. Binds to CL990; an antimitotic-antibiotic compound. From Klebsiella pneumoniae.
   5320..5367    +  polyA_signal   HSV TK poly(A) signal: herpes simplex virus thymidine kinase polyadenylation signal (Cole and Stacy, 1985)
   5458..5474    -  polyA_signal   bGH poly(A) signal (fragment): bovine growth hormone polyadenylation signal
   5696..6284    +  rep_origin     ori: high-copy-number ColE1/pMB1/pBR322/pUC origin of replication
>Addgene plasmid #137781 | HsGRK6[L66A E514A]-sYFP2 | depositor full sequence | sequence record 266023 | Full Sequence
TAGTTATTAATAGTAATCAATTACGGGGTCATTAGTTCATAGCCCATATATGGAGTTCCGCGTTACATAA
CTTACGGTAAATGGCCCGCCTGGCTGACCGCCCAACGACCCCCGCCCATTGACGTCAATAATGACGTATG
TTCCCATAGTAACGCCAATAGGGACTTTCCATTGACGTCAATGGGTGGAGTATTTACGGTAAACTGCCCA
CTTGGCAGTACATCAAGTGTATCATATGCCAAGTACGCCCCCTATTGACGTCAATGACGGTAAATGGCCC
GCCTGGCATTATGCCCAGTACATGACCTTATGGGACTTTCCTACTTGGCAGTACATCTACGTATTAGTCA
TCGCTATTACCATGGTGATGCGGTTTTGGCAGTACATCAATGGGCGTGGATAGCGGTTTGACTCACGGGG
ATTTCCAAGTCTCCACCCCATTGACGTCAATGGGAGTTTGTTTTGGCACCAAAATCAACGGGACTTTCCA
AAATGTCGTAACAACTCCGCCCCATTGACGCAAATGGGCGGTAGGCGTGTACGGTGGGAGGTCTATATAA
GCAGAGCTGGTTTAGTGAACCGTCAGATCCGCTAGCGCTACCGGACTCAGATCTCGAGCTCAAGCTTCGA
ATTCTGCAGTCGACGGTACCATGGAGCTCGAGAACATCGTAGCGAACACGGTGCTACTCAAGGCCCGGGA
AGGTGGCGGTGGAAATCGCAAAGGCAAAAGCAAGAAATGGCGGCAGATGCTCCAGTTCCCTCACATCAGC
CAGTGCGAAGAGCTGCGGCTCAGCCTCGAGCGTGACTATCACAGCCTGTGCGAGCGGCAGCCCATTGGGC
GCCTGGCGTTCCGAGAGTTCTGTGCCACGAGGCCGGAGCTGAGCCGCTGCGTCGCCTTCCTGGATGGGGT
GGCCGAGTATGAAGTGACCCCGGATGACAAGCGGAAGGCATGTGGGCGGCAGCTAACGCAGAATTTTCTG
AGCCACACGGGTCCTGACCTCATCCCTGAGGTCCCCCGGCAGCTGGTGACGAACTGCACCCAGCGGCTGG
AGCAGGGTCCCTGCAAAGACCTTTTCCAGGAACTCACCCGGCTGACCCACGAGTACCTGAGCGTGGCCCC
TTTTGCCGACTACCTCGACAGCATCTACTTCAACCGTTTCCTGCAGTGGAAGTGGCTGGAAAGGCAGCCA
GTGACCAAAAACACCTTCAGGCAATACCGAGTCCTGGGCAAAGGTGGCTTTGGGGAGGTGTGCGCCTGCC
AGGTGCGGGCCACAGGTAAGATGTATGCCTGCAAGAAGCTAGAGAAAAAGCGGATCAAGAAGCGGAAAGG
GGAGGCCATGGCGCTGAACGAGAAGCAGATCCTGGAGAAAGTGAACAGTAGGTTTGTAGTGAGCTTGGCC
TACGCCTATGAGACCAAGGACGCGCTGTGCCTGGTGCTGACACTGATGAACGGGGGCGACCTCAAGTTCC
ACATCTACCACATGGGCCAGGCTGGCTTCCCCGAAGCGCGGGCCGTCTTCTACGCCGCCGAGATCTGCTG
TGGCCTGGAGGACCTGCACCGGGAGCGCATCGTGTACAGGGACCTGAAGCCCGAGAACATCTTGCTGGAT
GACCACGGCCACATCCGCATCTCTGACCTGGGACTAGCTGTGCATGTGCCCGAGGGCCAGACCATCAAAG
GGCGTGTGGGCACCGTGGGTTACATGGCTCCGGAGGTGGTGAAGAATGAACGGTACACGTTCAGCCCTGA
CTGGTGGGCGCTCGGCTGCCTCCTGTACGAGATGATCGCAGGCCAGTCGCCCTTCCAGCAGAGGAAGAAG
AAGATCAAGCGGGAGGAGGTGGAGCGGCTGGTGAAGGAGGTCCCCGAGGAGTATTCCGAGCGCTTTTCCC
CGCAGGCCCGCTCACTTTGCTCACAGCTCCTCTGCAAGGACCCTGCCGAACGCCTGGGGTGTCGTGGGGG
CAGTGCCCGCGAGGTGAAGGAGCACCCCCTCTTTAAGAAGCTGAACTTCAAGCGGCTGGGAGCTGGCATG
CTGGAGCCGCCGTTCAAGCCTGACCCCCAGGCCATTTACTGCAAGGATGTTCTGGACATTGAACAGTTCT
CTACGGTCAAGGGCGTGGAGCTGGAGCCTACCGACCAGGACTTCTACCAGAAGTTTGCCACAGGCAGTGT
GCCCATCCCCTGGCAGAACGCGATGGTGGAGACCGAGTGCTTCCAAGAGCTGAATGTCTTTGGGCTGGAT
GGCTCAGTTCCCCCAGACCTGGACTGGAAGGGCCAGCCACCTGCACCTCCTAAAAAGGGACTGCTGCAGA
GACTCTTCAGTCGCCAAAGGACCGGTCGCCACCATGGTGAGCAAGGGCGAGGAGCTGTTCACCGGGGTGG
TGCCCATCCTGGTCGAGCTGGACGGCGACGTAAACGGCCACAAGTTCAGCGTGTCCGGCGAGGGCGAGGG
CGATGCCACCTACGGCAAGCTGACCCTGAAGCTGATCTGCACCACCGGCAAGCTGCCCGTGCCCTGGCCC
ACCCTCGTGACCACCCTGGGCTACGGCCTGCAGTGCTTCGCCCGCTACCCCGACCACATGAAGCAGCACG
ACTTCTTCAAGTCCGCCATGCCCGAAGGCTACGTCCAGGAGCGCACCATCTTCTTCAAGGACGACGGCAA
CTACAAGACCCGCGCCGAGGTGAAGTTCGAGGGCGACACCCTGGTGAACCGCATCGAGCTGAAGGGCATC
GACTTCAAGGAGGACGGCAACATCCTGGGGCACAAGCTGGAGTACAACTACAACAGCCACAACGTCTATA
TCACCGCCGACAAGCAGAAGAACGGCATCAAGGCCAACTTCAAGATCCGCCACAACATCGAGGACGGCGG
CGTGCAGCTCGCCGACCACTACCAGCAGAACACCCCCATCGGCGACGGCCCCGTGCTGCTGCCCGACAAC
CACTACCTGAGCTACCAGTCCAAGCTGAGCAAAGACCCCAACGAGAAGCGCGATCACATGGTCCTGCTGG
AGTTCGTGACCGCCGCCGGGATCACTCTCGGCATGGACGAGCTGTACAAGTAAAGCGGCCGCGACTCTAG
ATCATAATCAGCCATACCACATTTGTAGAGGTTTTACTTGCTTTAAAAAACCTCCCACACCTCCCCCTGA
ACCTGAAACATAAAATGAATGCAATTGTTGTTGTTAACTTGTTTATTGCAGCTTATAATGGTTACAAATA
AAGCAATAGCATCACAAATTTCACAAATAAAGCATTTTTTTCACTGCATTCTAGTTGTGGTTTGTCCAAA
CTCATCAATGTATCTTAAGGCGTAAATTGTAAGCGTTAATATTTTGTTAAAATTCGCGTTAAATTTTTGT
TAAATCAGCTCATTTTTTAACCAATAGGCCGAAATCGGCAAAATCCCTTATAAATCAAAAGAATAGACCG
AGATAGGGT
[37 nt withheld, positions 3440-3476]
AAAGAACGTGGACTCCAACGTCAAAGG
[49 nt withheld, positions 3504-3552]
T
[91 nt withheld, positions 3554-3644]
G
[124 nt withheld, positions 3646-3769]
CAGGTGGCACTTTTCGGGGAAATGTGCGCGGAACCCCTATTTGTTTATTTTTCTAAATACATTCAAATAT
GTATCCGCTCATGAGACAATAACCCTGATAAATGCTTCAATAATATTGAAAAAGGAAGAGTCCTGAGGCG
GAAAGAACCAGCTGTGGAATGTGTGTCAGTTAGGGTGTGGAAAGTCCCCAGGCTCCCCAGCAGGCAGAAG
TATGCAAAGCATGCATCTCAATTAGTCAGCAACCAGGTGTGGAAAGTCCCCAGGCTCCCCAGCAGGCAGA
AGTATGCAAAGCATGCATCTCAATTAGTCAGCAACCATAGTCCCGCCCCTAACTCCGCCCATCCCGCCCC
TAACTCCGCCCAGTTCCGCCCATTCTCCGCCCCATGGCTGACTAATTTTTTTTATTTATGCAGAGGCCGA
GGCCGCCTCGGCCTCTGAGCTATTCCAGAAGTAGTGAGGAGGCTTTTTTGGAGGCCTAGGCTTTTGCAAA
GATCGATCAAGAGACAGGATGAGGATCGTTTCGCATGATTGAACAAGATGGATTGCACGCAGGTTCTCCG
GCCGCTTGGGTGGAGAGGCTATTCGGCTATGACTGGGCACAACAGACAATCGGCTGCTCTGATGCCGCCG
TGTTCCGGCTGTCAGCGCAGGGGCGCCCGGTTCTTTTTGTCAAGACCGACCTGTCCGGTGCCCTGAATGA
ACTGCAAGACGAGGCAGCGCGGCTATCGTGGCTGGCCACGACGGGCGTTCCTTGCGCAGCTGTGCTCGAC
GTTGTCACTGAAGCGGGAAGGGACTGGCTGCTATTGGGCGAAGTGCCGGGGCAGGATCTCCTGTCATCTC
ACCTTGCTCCTGCCGAGAAAGTATCCATCATGGCTGATGCAATGCGGCGGCTGCATACGCTTGATCCGGC
TACCTGCCCATTCGACCACCAAGCGAAACATCGCATCGAGCGAGCACGTACTCGGATGGAAGCCGGTCTT
GTCGATCAGGATGATCTGGACGAAGAGCATCAGGGGCTCGCGCCAGCCGAACTGTTCGCCAGGCTCAAGG
CGAGCATGCCCGACGGCGAGGATCTCGTCGTGACCCATGGCGATGCCTGCTTGCCGAATATCATGGTGGA
AAATGGCCGCTTTTCTGGATTCATCGACTGTGGCCGGCTGGGTGTGGCGGACCGCTATCAGGACATAGCG
TTGGCTACCCGTGATATTGCTGAAGAGCTTGGCGGCGAATGGGCTGACCGCTTCCTCGTGCTTTACGGTA
TCGCCGCTCCCGATTCGCAGCGCATCGCCTTCTATCGCCTTCTTGACGAGTTCTTCTGAGCGGGACTCTG
GGGTTCGAAATGACCGACCAAGCGACGCCCAACCTGCCATCACGAGATTTCGATTCCACCGCCGCCTTCT
ATGAAAGGTTGGGCTTCGGAATCGTTTTCCGGGACGCCGGCTGGATGATCCTCCAGCGCGGGGATCTCAT
GCTGGAGTTCTTCGCCCACCCTAGGGGGAGGCTAACTGAAACACGGAAGGAGACAATACCGGAAGGAACC
CGCGCTATGACGGCAATAAAAAGACAGAATAAAACGCACGGTGTTGGGTCGTTTGTTCATAAACGCGGGG
TTCGGTCCCAGGGCTGGCACTCTGTCGATACCCCACCGAGACCCCATTGGGGCCAATACGCCCGCGTTTC
TTCCTTTTCCCCACCCCACCCCCCAAGTTCGGGTGAAGGCCCAGGGCTCGCAGCCAACGTCGGGGCGGCA
GGCCCTGCCATAGCCTCAGGTTACTCATATATACTTTAGATTGATTTAAAACTTCATTTTTAATTTAAAA
GGATCTAGGTGAAGATCCTTTTTGATAATCTCATGACCAAAATCCCTTAACGTGAGTTTTCGTTCCACTG
AGCGTCAGACCCCGTAGAAAAGATCAAAGGATCTTCTTGAGATCCTTTTTTTCTGCGCGTAATCTGCTGC
TTGCAAACAAAAAAACCACCGCTACCAGCGGTGGTTTGTTTGCCGGATCAAGAGCTACCAACTCTTTTTC
CGAAGGTAACTGGCTTCAGCAGAGCGCAGATACCAAATACTGTCCTTCTAGTGTAGCCGTAGTTAGGCCA
CCACTTCAAGAACTCTGTAGCACCGCCTACATACCTCGCTCTGCTAATCCTGTTACCAGTGGCTGCTGCC
AGTGGCGATAAGTCGTGTCTTACCGGGTTGGACTCAAGACGATAGTTACCGGATAAGGCGCAGCGGTCGG
GCTGAACGGGGGGTTCGTGCACACAGCCCAGCTTGGAGCGAACGACCTACACCGAACTGAGATACCTACA
GCGTGAGCTATGAGAAAGCGCCACGCTTCCCGAAGGGAGAAAGGCGGACAGGTATCCGGTAAGCGGCAGG
GTCGGAACAGGAGAGCGCACGAGGGAGCTTCCAGGGGGAAACGCCTGGTATCTTTATAGTCCTGTCGGGT
TTCGCCACCTCTGACTTGAGCGTCGATTTTTGTGATGCTCGTCAGGGGGGCGGAGCCTATGGAAAAACGC
CAGCAACGCGGCCTTTTTACGGTTCCTGGCCTTTTGCTGGCCTTTTGCTCACATGTTCTTTCCTGCGTTA
TCCCCTGATTCTGTGGATAACCGTATTACCGCCATGCAT
