Features (pLannotate 1.2.2; 15 found; start..end, strand, type, name):
      1..204     +  promoter       CMV promoter: human cytomegalovirus (CMV) immediate early promoter
    227..270     +  misc_feature   MCS (fragment): multiple cloning site
    271..1998    +  CDS            GRK6: GRK6_HUMAN - Also known as GPRK6. Experimental evidence at protein level: Swiss-Prot protein existence level 1. Specifically phosphorylates the activated forms of G protein- coupled receptors. Such receptor phosphorylation initiates beta- arrestin-mediated receptor desensitization, internalization, and signaling events leading to their desensitization. Seems to be involved in the desensitization of D2-like dopamine receptors in striatum and chemokine receptor CXCR4 which is critical for CXCL12-induced cell chemotaxis (By similarity). Phosphorylates rhodopsin (RHO) (in vitro) and a non G-protei
   2014..2733    +  CDS            mVenus: Venus YFP with monomerizing A206K mutation (Nagai et al., 2002; Kremers et al., 2006) mammalian codon-optimized
   2750..2833    +  CDS            large T antigen (fragment): large T antigen from SV40 (simian virus 40)
   2856..2977    +  polyA_signal   SV40 poly(A) signal: SV40 polyadenylation signal
   3011..3439    -  rep_origin     f1 ori (sequence partly withheld): f1 bacteriophage origin of replication; arrow indicates direction of (+) strand synthesis
   3466..3570    +  promoter       AmpR promoter: bla
   3572..3929    +  promoter       SV40 promoter: SV40 enhancer and early promoter
   3964..4758    +  CDS            NeoR/KanR: aminoglycoside phosphotransferase from Tn5; aph(3')-II (or nptII); confers resistance to neomycin, kanamycin, and G418 (Geneticin®)
   4779..4931    +  CDS            ble (fragment): BLE_KLEPN - Experimental evidence at protein level: Swiss-Prot protein existence level 1. Binding protein with a strong affinity to the bleomycin family of antibiotics. Binds to CL990; an antimitotic-antibiotic compound. From Klebsiella pneumoniae.
   4990..5037    +  polyA_signal   HSV TK poly(A) signal: herpes simplex virus thymidine kinase polyadenylation signal (Cole and Stacy, 1985)
   5128..5144    -  polyA_signal   bGH poly(A) signal (fragment): bovine growth hormone polyadenylation signal
   5366..5954    +  rep_origin     ori: high-copy-number ColE1/pMB1/pBR322/pUC origin of replication
   6129..6432    +  enhancer       CMV enhancer: human cytomegalovirus immediate early enhancer
>Addgene plasmid #137781 | HsGRK6[L66A E514A]-sYFP2 | addgene full sequence | sequence record 273174 | Addgene NGS Result
GTGATGCGGTTTTGGCAGTACATCAATGGGCGTGGATAGCGGTTTGACTCACGGGGATTTCCAAGTCTCC
ACCCCATTGACGTCAATGGGAGTTTGTTTTGGCACCAAAATCAACGGGACTTTCCAAAATGTCGTAACAA
CTCCGCCCCATTGACGCAAATGGGCGGTAGGCGTGTACGGTGGGAGGTCTATATAAGCAGAGCTGGTTTA
GTGAACCGTCAGATCCGCTAGCGCTACCGGACTCAGATCTCGAGCTCAAGCTTCGAATTCATGGAGCTCG
AGAACATCGTAGCGAACACGGTGCTACTCAAGGCCCGGGAAGGTGGCGGTGGAAATCGCAAAGGCAAAAG
CAAGAAATGGCGGCAGATGCTCCAGTTCCCTCACATCAGCCAGTGCGAAGAGCTGCGGCTCAGCCTCGAG
CGTGACTATCACAGCCTGTGCGAGCGGCAGCCCATTGGGCGCCTGGCGTTCCGAGAGTTCTGTGCCACGA
GGCCGGAGCTGAGCCGCTGCGTCGCCTTCCTGGATGGGGTGGCCGAGTATGAAGTGACCCCGGATGACAA
GCGGAAGGCATGTGGGCGGCAGCTAACGCAGAATTTTCTGAGCCACACGGGTCCTGACCTCATCCCTGAG
GTCCCCCGGCAGCTGGTGACGAACTGCACCCAGCGGCTGGAGCAGGGTCCCTGCAAAGACCTTTTCCAGG
AACTCACCCGGCTGACCCACGAGTACCTGAGCGTGGCCCCTTTTGCCGACTACCTCGACAGCATCTACTT
CAACCGTTTCCTGCAGTGGAAGTGGCTGGAAAGGCAGCCAGTGACCAAAAACACCTTCAGGCAATACCGA
GTCCTGGGCAAAGGTGGCTTTGGGGAGGTGTGCGCCTGCCAGGTGCGGGCCACAGGTAAGATGTATGCCT
GCAAGAAGCTAGAGAAAAAGCGGATCAAGAAGCGGAAAGGGGAGGCCATGGCGCTGAACGAGAAGCAGAT
CCTGGAGAAAGTGAACAGTAGGTTTGTAGTGAGCTTGGCCTACGCCTATGAGACCAAGGACGCGCTGTGC
CTGGTGCTGACACTGATGAACGGGGGCGACCTCAAGTTCCACATCTACCACATGGGCCAGGCTGGCTTCC
CCGAAGCGCGGGCCGTCTTCTACGCCGCCGAGATCTGCTGTGGCCTGGAGGACCTGCACCGGGAGCGCAT
CGTGTACAGGGACCTGAAGCCCGAGAACATCTTGCTGGATGACCACGGCCACATCCGCATCTCTGACCTG
GGACTAGCTGTGCATGTGCCCGAGGGCCAGACCATCAAAGGGCGTGTGGGCACCGTGGGTTACATGGCTC
CGGAGGTGGTGAAGAATGAACGGTACACGTTCAGCCCTGACTGGTGGGCGCTCGGCTGCCTCCTGTACGA
GATGATCGCAGGCCAGTCGCCCTTCCAGCAGAGGAAGAAGAAGATCAAGCGGGAGGAGGTGGAGCGGCTG
GTGAAGGAGGTCCCCGAGGAGTATTCCGAGCGCTTTTCCCCGCAGGCCCGCTCACTTTGCTCACAGCTCC
TCTGCAAGGACCCTGCCGAACGCCTGGGGTGTCGTGGGGGCAGTGCCCGCGAGGTGAAGGAGCACCCCCT
CTTTAAGAAGCTGAACTTCAAGCGGCTGGGAGCTGGCATGCTGGAGCCGCCGTTCAAGCCTGACCCCCAG
GCCATTTACTGCAAGGATGTTCTGGACATTGAACAGTTCTCTACGGTCAAGGGCGTGGAGCTGGAGCCTA
CCGACCAGGACTTCTACCAGAAGTTTGCCACAGGCAGTGTGCCCATCCCCTGGCAGAACGCGATGGTGGA
GACCGAGTGCTTCCAAGAGCTGAATGTCTTTGGGCTGGATGGCTCAGTTCCCCCAGACCTGGACTGGAAG
GGCCAGCCACCTGCACCTCCTAAAAAGGGACTGCTGCAGAGACTCTTCAGTCGCCAAGATTGCTGTGGAA
ACTGCAGCGACAGCGAGGAAGAGCTCCCCACCCGCCTCGGACCGGTCGCCACCATGGTGAGCAAGGGCGA
GGAGCTGTTCACCGGGGTGGTGCCCATCCTGGTCGAGCTGGACGGCGACGTAAACGGCCACAAGTTCAGC
GTGTCCGGCGAGGGCGAGGGCGATGCCACCTACGGCAAGCTGACCCTGAAGCTGATCTGCACCACCGGCA
AGCTGCCCGTGCCCTGGCCCACCCTCGTGACCACCCTGGGCTACGGCCTGCAGTGCTTCGCCCGCTACCC
CGACCACATGAAGCAGCACGACTTCTTCAAGTCCGCCATGCCCGAAGGCTACGTCCAGGAGCGCACCATC
TTCTTCAAGGACGACGGCAACTACAAGACCCGCGCCGAGGTGAAGTTCGAGGGCGACACCCTGGTGAACC
GCATCGAGCTGAAGGGCATCGACTTCAAGGAGGACGGCAACATCCTGGGGCACAAGCTGGAGTACAACTA
CAACAGCCACAACGTCTATATCACCGCCGACAAGCAGAAGAACGGCATCAAGGCCAACTTCAAGATCCGC
CACAACATCGAGGACGGCGGCGTGCAGCTCGCCGACCACTACCAGCAGAACACCCCCATCGGCGACGGCC
CCGTGCTGCTGCCCGACAACCACTACCTGAGCTACCAGTCCAAGCTGAGCAAAGACCCCAACGAGAAGCG
CGATCACATGGTCCTGCTGGAGTTCGTGACCGCCGCCGGGATCACTCTCGGCATGGACGAGCTGTACAAG
TAAAGCGGCCGCGACTCTAGATCATAATCAGCCATACCACATTTGTAGAGGTTTTACTTGCTTTAAAAAA
CCTCCCACACCTCCCCCTGAACCTGAAACATAAAATGAATGCAATTGTTGTTGTTAACTTGTTTATTGCA
GCTTATAATGGTTACAAATAAAGCAATAGCATCACAAATTTCACAAATAAAGCATTTTTTTCACTGCATT
CTAGTTGTGGTTTGTCCAAACTCATCAATGTATCTTAAGGCGTAAATTGTAAGCGTTAATATTTTGTTAA
AATTCGCGTTAAATTTTTGTTAAATCAGCTCATTTTTTAACCAATAGGCCGAAATCGGCAAAATCCCTTA
TAAATCAAAAGAATAGACCGAGATAGGGT
[37 nt withheld, positions 3110-3146]
AAAGAACGTGGACTCCAACGTCAAAGG
[49 nt withheld, positions 3174-3222]
T
[91 nt withheld, positions 3224-3314]
G
[124 nt withheld, positions 3316-3439]
CAGGTGGCACTTTTCGGGGAAATGTGCGCGGAACCCCTATTTGTTTATTTTTCTAAATACATTCAAATAT
GTATCCGCTCATGAGACAATAACCCTGATAAATGCTTCAATAATATTGAAAAAGGAAGAGTCCTGAGGCG
GAAAGAACCAGCTGTGGAATGTGTGTCAGTTAGGGTGTGGAAAGTCCCCAGGCTCCCCAGCAGGCAGAAG
TATGCAAAGCATGCATCTCAATTAGTCAGCAACCAGGTGTGGAAAGTCCCCAGGCTCCCCAGCAGGCAGA
AGTATGCAAAGCATGCATCTCAATTAGTCAGCAACCATAGTCCCGCCCCTAACTCCGCCCATCCCGCCCC
TAACTCCGCCCAGTTCCGCCCATTCTCCGCCCCATGGCTGACTAATTTTTTTTATTTATGCAGAGGCCGA
GGCCGCCTCGGCCTCTGAGCTATTCCAGAAGTAGTGAGGAGGCTTTTTTGGAGGCCTAGGCTTTTGCAAA
GATCGATCAAGAGACAGGATGAGGATCGTTTCGCATGATTGAACAAGATGGATTGCACGCAGGTTCTCCG
GCCGCTTGGGTGGAGAGGCTATTCGGCTATGACTGGGCACAACAGACAATCGGCTGCTCTGATGCCGCCG
TGTTCCGGCTGTCAGCGCAGGGGCGCCCGGTTCTTTTTGTCAAGACCGACCTGTCCGGTGCCCTGAATGA
ACTGCAAGACGAGGCAGCGCGGCTATCGTGGCTGGCCACGACGGGCGTTCCTTGCGCAGCTGTGCTCGAC
GTTGTCACTGAAGCGGGAAGGGACTGGCTGCTATTGGGCGAAGTGCCGGGGCAGGATCTCCTGTCATCTC
ACCTTGCTCCTGCCGAGAAAGTATCCATCATGGCTGATGCAATGCGGCGGCTGCATACGCTTGATCCGGC
TACCTGCCCATTCGACCACCAAGCGAAACATCGCATCGAGCGAGCACGTACTCGGATGGAAGCCGGTCTT
GTCGATCAGGATGATCTGGACGAAGAGCATCAGGGGCTCGCGCCAGCCGAACTGTTCGCCAGGCTCAAGG
CGAGCATGCCCGACGGCGAGGATCTCGTCGTGACCCATGGCGATGCCTGCTTGCCGAATATCATGGTGGA
AAATGGCCGCTTTTCTGGATTCATCGACTGTGGCCGGCTGGGTGTGGCGGACCGCTATCAGGACATAGCG
TTGGCTACCCGTGATATTGCTGAAGAGCTTGGCGGCGAATGGGCTGACCGCTTCCTCGTGCTTTACGGTA
TCGCCGCTCCCGATTCGCAGCGCATCGCCTTCTATCGCCTTCTTGACGAGTTCTTCTGAGCGGGACTCTG
GGGTTCGAAATGACCGACCAAGCGACGCCCAACCTGCCATCACGAGATTTCGATTCCACCGCCGCCTTCT
ATGAAAGGTTGGGCTTCGGAATCGTTTTCCGGGACGCCGGCTGGATGATCCTCCAGCGCGGGGATCTCAT
GCTGGAGTTCTTCGCCCACCCTAGGGGGAGGCTAACTGAAACACGGAAGGAGACAATACCGGAAGGAACC
CGCGCTATGACGGCAATAAAAAGACAGAATAAAACGCACGGTGTTGGGTCGTTTGTTCATAAACGCGGGG
TTCGGTCCCAGGGCTGGCACTCTGTCGATACCCCACCGAGACCCCATTGGGGCCAATACGCCCGCGTTTC
TTCCTTTTCCCCACCCCACCCCCCAAGTTCGGGTGAAGGCCCAGGGCTCGCAGCCAACGTCGGGGCGGCA
GGCCCTGCCATAGCCTCAGGTTACTCATATATACTTTAGATTGATTTAAAACTTCATTTTTAATTTAAAA
GGATCTAGGTGAAGATCCTTTTTGATAATCTCATGACCAAAATCCCTTAACGTGAGTTTTCGTTCCACTG
AGCGTCAGACCCCGTAGAAAAGATCAAAGGATCTTCTTGAGATCCTTTTTTTCTGCGCGTAATCTGCTGC
TTGCAAACAAAAAAACCACCGCTACCAGCGGTGGTTTGTTTGCCGGATCAAGAGCTACCAACTCTTTTTC
CGAAGGTAACTGGCTTCAGCAGAGCGCAGATACCAAATACTGTTCTTCTAGTGTAGCCGTAGTTAGGCCA
CCACTTCAAGAACTCTGTAGCACCGCCTACATACCTCGCTCTGCTAATCCTGTTACCAGTGGCTGCTGCC
AGTGGCGATAAGTCGTGTCTTACCGGGTTGGACTCAAGACGATAGTTACCGGATAAGGCGCAGCGGTCGG
GCTGAACGGGGGGTTCGTGCACACAGCCCAGCTTGGAGCGAACGACCTACACCGAACTGAGATACCTACA
GCGTGAGCTATGAGAAAGCGCCACGCTTCCCGAAGGGAGAAAGGCGGACAGGTATCCGGTAAGCGGCAGG
GTCGGAACAGGAGAGCGCACGAGGGAGCTTCCAGGGGGAAACGCCTGGTATCTTTATAGTCCTGTCGGGT
TTCGCCACCTCTGACTTGAGCGTCGATTTTTGTGATGCTCGTCAGGGGGGCGGAGCCTATGGAAAAACGC
CAGCAACGCGGCCTTTTTACGGTTCCTGGCCTTTTGCTGGCCTTTTGCTCACATGTTCTTTCCTGCGTTA
TCCCCTGATTCTGTGGATAACCGTATTACCGCCATGCATTAGTTATTAATAGTAATCAATTACGGGGTCA
TTAGTTCATAGCCCATATATGGAGTTCCGCGTTACATAACTTACGGTAAATGGCCCGCCTGGCTGACCGC
CCAACGACCCCCGCCCATTGACGTCAATAATGACGTATGTTCCCATAGTAACGCCAATAGGGACTTTCCA
TTGACGTCAATGGGTGGAGTATTTACGGTAAACTGCCCACTTGGCAGTACATCAAGTGTATCATATGCCA
AGTACGCCCCCTATTGACGTCAATGACGGTAAATGGCCCGCCTGGCATTATGCCCAGTACATGACCTTAT
GGGACTTTCCTACTTGGCAGTACATCTACGTATTAGTCATCGCTATTACCATG
